>Addgene plasmid #15543 | Tbr1 | addgene partial sequence | sequence record 22012 | T7 5'-TAATACGACTCACTATAGGG-3'
TGGTGAAATATGCATCATACACAATATTCAATCTAGATTCCAGTCTATGGGGGGATTTGTCCTAATAGGA
ATTCAGGGTCTAAACGTGGGTATACTTTGGCTCTCCTGTAAATCAAATGTTGTGATTTTTTATATTTGTT
TTGTTTTGTCTGTGAATTGAATAATTTATACAAGTACACACTCCACTGAGAATCGTTTTGTTTTCTGCTC
GTTTGTATCGTCTGTGTATAACAAGTAAAATAAATCTGGTAAAATGCTAAAAAAAAAAAAAAAGCGGCCG
CGGAGGCCTCTAGACCTCGAGGAGCTCCAGCTTTTGTTCCCTTTAGTGAGGGTTAATTTCGAGCTTGGCG
TAATCATGGTCATAGCTGTTTCCTGTGTGAAATTGTTATCCGCTCACAATTCCACACAACATACGAGCCG
GAAGCATAAAGTGTAAAGCCTGGGGTGCCTAATGAGTGAGCTAACTCACATTAATTGCGTTGCGCTCACT
GCCCGCTTTCCAGTCGGGAAACCTGTCGTGCCAGCTGCATTAATGAATCGGCCAACGCGCGGGGAGAGGC
GGTTTGCGTATTGGGCGCTCTTCCGCTTCCTCGCTCACTGACTCGCTGCGCTCGGTCGTTCGGCTGCGGC
GAGCGGTATCAGCTCACTCAAAGGCGGTAATA
