[The description below was written by a language model from this plasmid's Addgene catalogue record.]
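Description:
Tbr1 is a small bacterial cloning plasmid carrying a roughly 260 bp fragment of the mouse Tbr1 gene, which encodes T-brain-1, a T-box transcription factor related to Brachyury whose expression marks distinct domains of the developing cerebral cortex. The backbone is listed as E61, a pBluescript (pBS) derivative of about 3 kb. It is maintained at high copy number in E. coli under ampicillin selection. Although catalogued as a bacterial expression vector, the record gives no indication that it is meant to produce protein. The short insert and the depositor's comments point instead to use as an in vitro transcription template.

The fragment was cloned by restriction digestion between HindIII at the 5′ end and NotI at the 3′ end, and both sites were preserved. T7 and T3 are the listed 5′ and 3′ sequencing primers, consistent with the opposing phage RNA polymerase promoters that flank the polylinker in pBluescript-type vectors. According to the depositor, linearising the plasmid with HindIII and transcribing with T3 RNA polymerase yields an antisense riboprobe: transcription starts at the 3′ side of the insert and runs off at the cut HindIII site, giving RNA complementary to Tbr1 mRNA. Such probes are typically used for in situ hybridisation to map Tbr1 expression in mouse tissue, in line with the associated study of cortical expression domains. The record does not state which region of the Tbr1 transcript the fragment covers. No feature table was provided, so the origin of replication and other backbone elements are not itemised.
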