Addgene plasmid #15543: Tbr1
Depositing lab: John Rubenstein. Depositing organization: University of California, San Francisco (UCSF). Publication: T-brain-1: a homolog of Brachyury whose expression defines molecularly distinct domains within the cerebral cortex. Bulfone A, Smiga SM, Shimamura K, Peterson A, Puelles L, Rubenstein JL. Neuron. 1995 Jul . 15(1):63-78. 10.1016/0896-6273(95)90065-9 PubMed 7619531.
Backbone
  Vector backbone: E61 (pBS derivative)
  Backbone size w/o insert (bp): 3000
  Vector type: Bacterial Expression
Growth in bacteria
  Bacterial resistance: Ampicillin, 100 μg/mL
  Growth temperature: 37°C
  Growth strain: DH5alpha
  Copy number: High Copy
Gene/Insert
  Gene/Insert name: Tbr1
  Species: M. musculus (mouse)
  Insert size (bp): 260
  Entrez Gene: Tbr1
  Cloning method: Restriction Enzyme; 5′ cloning site HindIII (not destroyed); 3′ cloning site NotI (not destroyed)
  Sequencing primers: 5′ T7; 3′ T3
Terms and licenses: Academic/Nonprofit Terms; Industry Terms: Not Available to Industry
Depositor comments: To make antisense probe, cut with HindIII and transcribe with T3 RNA polymerase.
How to cite: Tbr1 was a gift from John Rubenstein (Addgene plasmid # 15543 ; http://n2t.net/addgene:15543 ; RRID:Addgene_15543)
